>Addgene plasmid #39539 | pSR9.924 | addgene partial sequence | sequence record 51945 | pLXSN-5
AGCCCTCACTCCTTCTCTAGGCGCCGGAATTAGATCGATCTCTCGAGAAAAACAAGTATGCTTTGCCTTA
TTCTCTTGAAATAAGGCAAAGCATACTTGGGGGATCTGTGGTCTCATACAGAACTTATAAGATTCCCAAA
TCCAAAGACATTTCACGTTTATGGTGATTTCCCAGAACACATAGCGACATGCAAATATTGCAGGGCGCCA
CTCCCCTGTCCCTCACAGCCATCTTCCTGCCAGGGCGCACGCGCGCTGGGTGTTCCCGCCTAGTGACACT
GGGCCCGCGATTCCTTGGAGCGGGTTGATGACGTCAGCGTTCGAATTCTACCGGGTAGGGGAGGCGCTTT
TCCCAAGGCAGTCTGGAGCATGCGCTTTAGCAGCCCCGCTGGGCACTTGGCGCTACACAAGTGGCCTCTG
GCCTCGCACACATTCCACATCCACCGGTAGGCGCCAACCGGCTCCGTTCTTTGGTGGCCCCTTCGCGCCA
CCTTCTACTCCTCCCCTAGTCAGGAAGTTCCCCCCCGCCCCGCAGCTCGCGTCGTGCAGGACGTGACAAA
TGGAAGTAGCACGTCTCACTAGTCTCGTGCAGATGGACAGCACCGCTGAGCAATGGAAGCGGGTAGGCCT
TTGGGGCAGCGGCCAATAGCAGCTTTGCTCCTTCGCTTTC
