[The description below was written by a language model from this plasmid's Addgene catalogue record.]
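Description:
pSR9.924 is a retroviral RNAi plasmid built on the commercial pSUPER.retro.puro backbone (about 6.3 kb before the insert) and designed to knock down human SRP9 in mammalian cells. It is propagated in E. coli under ampicillin selection, and mammalian cells that have taken up or been transduced with the vector can be selected with puromycin. The record lists its copy number as unknown, and no feature table is provided, so details of the origin of replication and the exact layout of the viral elements are not documented here beyond what the backbone name implies.

The payload is a short hairpin RNA directed against SRP9 (also known as ALURBP), the 9 kDa subunit of the signal recognition particle that pairs with SRP14 in the Alu domain. The hairpin was inserted by restriction cloning between Xho I and Bgl II sites, with the Bgl II site lost in the process, and is placed under the H1 promoter. H1 is an RNA polymerase III promoter commonly used for shRNA expression because it produces small transcripts with defined ends; these fold into hairpins that the cellular RNAi machinery processes into siRNAs targeting the mRNA. As a retroviral vector, the plasmid can be transfected directly or packaged into virus in a suitable packaging cell line for stable integration and sustained silencing.

The associated study examined residues in SRP9/14 needed for the elongation arrest activity of the signal recognition particle, so the construct is suited to depleting endogenous SRP9 in human cells to study SRP function, although the record does not describe the specific experimental use.
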