Addgene plasmid #39539: pSR9.924
Depositing lab: Katharina Strub. Depositing organization: University of Geneva. Publication: Residues in SRP9/14 essential for elongation arrest activity of the signal recognition particle define a positively charged functional domain on one side of the protein. Mary C, Scherrer A, Huck L, Lakkaraju AK, Thomas Y, Johnson AE, Strub K. RNA. 2010 May;16(5):969-79. Epub 2010 Mar 26. 10.1261/rna.2040410 PubMed 20348448.
Backbone
  Vector backbone: pSUPER.retro.puro
  Backbone manufacturer: OligoEngine
  Backbone size w/o insert (bp): 6349
  Vector type: Mammalian Expression, Retroviral, RNAi
  Selectable markers: Puromycin
Growth in bacteria
  Bacterial resistance: Ampicillin, 100 μg/mL
  Growth temperature: 37°C
  Growth strain: DH5alpha
  Copy number: Unknown
Gene/Insert
  Gene/Insert name: SRP9
  gRNA/shRNA sequence: CAAGTATGCTTTGCCTTA
  Species: H. sapiens (human)
  Entrez Gene: SRP9 (a.k.a. ALURBP)
  Promoter: H1
  Cloning method: Restriction Enzyme; 5′ cloning site Xho I (not destroyed); 3′ cloning site Bgl II (destroyed during cloning)
  Sequencing primers: 5′ CCTTGAACCTCCTCGTTCGA; 3′ GTAGCGCCAAGTGCCCAGCG
Terms and licenses: Academic/Nonprofit Terms; Industry Terms: Not Available to Industry
How to cite: pSR9.924 was a gift from Katharina Strub (Addgene plasmid # 39539 ; http://n2t.net/addgene:39539 ; RRID:Addgene_39539)
